>Addgene plasmid #89342 | pcDNAZeo(-) LAMP2C | addgene full sequence | sequence record 177156 | Addgene NGS Result
GACATTGATTATTGACTAGTTATTAATAGTAATCAATTACGGGGTCATTAGTTCATAGCCCATATATGGA
GTTCCGCGTTACATAACTTACGGTAAATGGCCCGCCTGGCTGACCGCCCAACGACCCCCGCCCATTGACG
TCAATAATGACGTATGTTCCCATAGTAACGCCAATAGGGACTTTCCATTGACGTCAATGGGTGGAGTATT
TACGGTAAACTGCCCACTTGGCAGTACATCAAGTGTATCATATGCCAAGTACGCCCCCTATTGACGTCAA
TGACGGTAAATGGCCCGCCTGGCATTATGCCCAGTACATGACCTTATGGGACTTTCCTACTTGGCAGTAC
ATCTACGTATTAGTCATCGCTATTACCATGGTGATGCGGTTTTGGCAGTACATCAATGGGCGTGGATAGC
GGTTTGACTCACGGGGATTTCCAAGTCTCCACCCCATTGACGTCAATGGGAGTTTGTTTTGGCACCAAAA
TCAACGGGACTTTCCAAAATGTCGTAACAACTCCGCCCCATTGACGCAAATGGGCGGTAGGCGTGTACGG
TGGGAGGTCTATATAAGCAGAGCTCTCTGGCTAACTAGAGAACCCACTGCTTACTGGCTTATCGAAATTA
ATACGACTCACTATAGGGAGACCCAAGCTGGCTAGCGTTTAAACGGGCCCTCTAGACTCGAGCGGCCGCC
ACTGTGCTGGATATCTGCAGAATTCAGGGTCATGGTGTGCTTCCGCCTCTTCCCGGTTCCGGGCTCAGGG
CTCGTTCTGGTCTGCCTAGTCCTGGGAGCTGTGCGGTCTTATGCATTGGAACTTAATTTGACAGATTCAG
AAAATGCCACTTGCCTTTATGCAAAATGGCAGATGAATTTCACAGTACGCTATGAAACTACAAATAAAAC
TTATAAAACTGTAACCATTTCAGACCATGGCACTGTGACATATAATGGAAGCATTTGTGGGGATGATCAG
AATGGTCCCAAAATAGCAGTGCAGTTCGGACCTGGCTTTTCCTGGATTGCGAATTTTACCAAGGCAGCAT
CTACTTATTCAATTGACAGCGTCTCATTTTCCTACAACACTGGTGATAACACAACATTTCCTGATGCTGA
AGATAAAGGAATTCTTACTGTTGATGAACTTTTGGCCATCAGAATTCCATTGAATGACCTTTTTAGATGC
AATAGTTTATCAACTTTGGAAAAGAATGATGTTGTCCAACACTACTGGGATGTTCTTGTACAAGCTTTTG
TCCAAAATGGCACAGTGAGCACAAATGAGTTCCTGTGTGATAAAGACAAAACTTCAACAGTGGCACCCAC
CATACACACCACTGTGCCATCTCCTACTACAACACCTACTCCAAAGGAAAAACCAGAAGCTGGAACCTAT
TCAGTTAATAATGGCAATGATACTTGTCTGCTGGCTACCATGGGGCTGCAGCTGAACATCACTCAGGATA
AGGTTGCTTCAGTTATTAACATCAACCCCAATACAACTCACTCCACAGGCAGCTGCCGTTCTCACACTGC
TCTACTTAGACTCAATAGCAGCACCATTAAGTATCTAGACTTTGTCTTTGCTGTGAAAAATGAAAACCGA
TTTTATCTGAAGGAAGTGAACATCAGCATGTATTTGGTTAATGGCTCCGTTTTCAGCATTGCAAATAACA
ATCTCAGCTACTGGGATGCCCCCCTGGGAAGTTCTTATATGTGCAACAAAGAGCAGACTGTTTCAGTGTC
TGGAGCATTTCAGATAAATACCTTTGATCTAAGGGTTCAGCCTTTCAATGTGACACAAGGAAAGTATTCT
ACAGCTGAAGAATGTTCTGCTGACTCTGACCTCAACTTTCTTATTCCTGTTGCAGTGGGTGTGGCCTTGG
GCTTCCTTATAATTGTTGTCTTTATCTCTTATATGATTGGAAGAAGGAAAAGTCGTACTGGTTATCAGTC
TGTGTAACTCGACCTGAATTCCAGCACACTGGCGGCCGTTACTAGTGGATCCGAGCTCGGTACCAAGCTT
AAGTTTAAACCGCTGATCAGCCTCGACTGTGCCTTCTAGTTGCCAGCCATCTGTTGTTTGCCCCTCCCCC
GTGCCTTCCTTGACCCTGGAAGGTGCCACTCCCACTGTCCTTTCCTAATAAAATGAGGAAATTGCATCGC
ATTGTCTGAGTAGGTGTCATTCTATTCTGGGGGGTGGGGTGGGGCAGGACAGCAAGGGGGAGGATTGGGA
AGACAATAGCAGGCATGCTGGGGATGCGGTGGGCTCTATGGCTTCTGAGGCGGAAAGAACCAGCTGGGGC
TCTAGGGGGTATCCCC
[124 nt withheld, positions 2327-2450]
C
[91 nt withheld, positions 2452-2542]
A
[49 nt withheld, positions 2544-2592]
CCTTTGACGTTGGAGTCCACGTTCTTT
[37 nt withheld, positions 2620-2656]
ACCCTATCTCGGTCTATTCTTTTGATTTATAAGGGATTTTGCCGATTTCGGCCTATTGGTTAAAAAATGA
GCTGATTTAACAAAAATTTAACGCGAATTAATTCTGTGGAATGTGTGTCAGTTAGGGTGTGGAAAGTCCC
CAGGCTCCCCAGCAGGCAGAAGTATGCAAAGCATGCATCTCAATTAGTCAGCAACCAGGTGTGGAAAGTC
CCCAGGCTCCCCAGCAGGCAGAAGTATGCAAAGCATGCATCTCAATTAGTCAGCAACCATAGTCCCGCCC
CTAACTCCGCCCATCCCGCCCCTAACTCCGCCCAGTTCCGCCCATTCTCCGCCCCATGGCTGACTAATTT
TTTTTATTTATGCAGAGGCCGAGGCCGCCTCTGCCTCTGAGCTATTCCAGAAGTAGTGAGGAGGCTTTTT
TGGAGGCCTAGGCTTTTGCAAAAAGCTCCCGGGAGCTTGTATATCCATTTTCGGATCTGATCAGCACGTG
TTGACAATTAATCATCGGCATAGTATATCGGCATAGTATAATACGACAAGGTGAGGAACTAAACCATGGC
CAAGTTGACCAGTGCCGTTCCGGTGCTCACCGCGCGCGACGTCGCCGGAGCGGTCGAGTTCTGGACCGAC
CGGCTCGGGTTCTCCCGGGACTTCGTGGAGGACGACTTCGCCGGTGTGGTCCGGGACGACGTGACCCTGT
TCATCAGCGCGGTCCAGGACCAGGTGGTGCCGGACAACACCCTGGCCTGGGTGTGGGTGCGCGGCCTGGA
CGAGCTGTACGCCGAGTGGTCGGAGGTCGTGTCCACGAACTTCCGGGACGCCTCCGGGCCGGCCATGACC
GAGATCGGCGAGCAGCCGTGGGGGCGGGAGTTCGCCCTGCGCGACCCGGCCGGCAACTGCGTGCACTTCG
TGGCCGAGGAGCAGGACTGACACGTGCTACGAGATTTCGATTCCACCGCCGCCTTCTATGAAAGGTTGGG
CTTCGGAATCGTTTTCCGGGACGCCGGCTGGATGATCCTCCAGCGCGGGGATCTCATGCTGGAGTTCTTC
GCCCACCCCAACTTGTTTATTGCAGCTTATAATGGTTACAAATAAAGCAATAGCATCACAAATTTCACAA
ATAAAGCATTTTTTTCACTGCATTCTAGTTGTGGTTTGTCCAAACTCATCAATGTATCTTATCATGTCTG
TATACCGTCGACCTCTAGCTAGAGCTTGGCGTAATCATGGTCATAGCTGTTTCCTGTGTGAAATTGTTAT
CCGCTCACAATTCCACACAACATACGAGCCGGAAGCATAAAGTGTAAAGCCTGGGGTGCCTAATGAGTGA
GCTAACTCACATTAATTGCGTTGCGCTCACTGCCCGCTTTCCAGTCGGGAAACCTGTCGTGCCAGCTGCA
TTAATGAATCGGCCAACGCGCGGGGAGAGGCGGTTTGCGTATTGGGCGCTCTTCCGCTTCCTCGCTCACT
GACTCGCTGCGCTCGGTCGTTCGGCTGCGGCGAGCGGTATCAGCTCACTCAAAGGCGGTAATACGGTTAT
CCACAGAATCAGGGGATAACGCAGGAAAGAACATGTGAGCAAAAGGCCAGCAAAAGGCCAGGAACCGTAA
AAAGGCCGCGTTGCTGGCGTTTTTCCATAGGCTCCGCCCCCCTGACGAGCATCACAAAAATCGACGCTCA
AGTCAGAGGTGGCGAAACCCGACAGGACTATAAAGATACCAGGCGTTTCCCCCTGGAAGCTCCCTCGTGC
GCTCTCCTGTTCCGACCCTGCCGCTTACCGGATACCTGTCCGCCTTTCTCCCTTCGGGAAGCGTGGCGCT
TTCTCATAGCTCACGCTGTAGGTATCTCAGTTCGGTGTAGGTCGTTCGCTCCAAGCTGGGCTGTGTGCAC
GAACCCCCCGTTCAGCCCGACCGCTGCGCCTTATCCGGTAACTATCGTCTTGAGTCCAACCCGGTAAGAC
ACGACTTATCGCCACTGGCAGCAGCCACTGGTAACAGGATTAGCAGAGCGAGGTATGTAGGCGGTGCTAC
AGAGTTCTTGAAGTGGTGGCCTAACTACGGCTACACTAGAAGAACAGTATTTGGTATCTGCGCTCTGCTG
AAGCCAGTTACCTTCGGAAAAAGAGTTGGTAGCTCTTGATCCGGCAAACAAACCACCGCTGGTAGCGGTG
GTTTTTTTGTTTGCAAGCAGCAGATTACGCGCAGAAAAAAAGGATCTCAAGAAGATCCTTTGATCTTTTC
TACGGGGTCTGACGCTCAGTGGAACGAAAACTCACGTTAAGGGATTTTGGTCATGAGATTATCAAAAAGG
ATCTTCACCTAGATCCTTTTAAATTAAAAATGAAGTTTTAAATCAATCTAAAGTATATATGAGTAAACTT
GGTCTGACAGTTACCAATGCTTAATCAGTGAGGCACCTATCTCAGCGATCTGTCTATTTCGTTCATCCAT
AGTTGCCTGACTCCCCGTCGTGTAGATAACTACGATACGGGAGGGCTTACCATCTGGCCCCAGTGCTGCA
ATGATACCGCGAGACCCACGCTCACCGGCTCCAGATTTATCAGCAATAAACCAGCCAGCCGGAAGGGCCG
AGCGCAGAAGTGGTCCTGCAACTTTATCCGCCTCCATCCAGTCTATTAATTGTTGCCGGGAAGCTAGAGT
AAGTAGTTCGCCAGTTAATAGTTTGCGCAACGTTGTTGCCATTGCTACAGGCATCGTGGTGTCACGCTCG
TCGTTTGGTATGGCTTCATTCAGCTCCGGTTCCCAACGATCAAGGCGAGTTACATGATCCCCCATGTTGT
GCAAAAAAGCGGTTAGCTCCTTCGGTCCTCCGATCGTTGTCAGAAGTAAGTTGGCCGCAGTGTTATCACT
CATGGTTATGGCAGCACTGCATAATTCTCTTACTGTCATGCCATCCGTAAGATGCTTTTCTGTGACTGGT
GAGTACTCAACCAAGTCATTCTGAGAATAGTGTATGCGGCGACCGAGTTGCTCTTGCCCGGCGTCAATAC
GGGATAATACCGCGCCACATAGCAGAACTTTAAAAGTGCTCATCATTGGAAAACGTTCTTCGGGGCGAAA
ACTCTCAAGGATCTTACCGCTGTTGAGATCCAGTTCGATGTAACCCACTCGTGCACCCAACTGATCTTCA
GCATCTTTTACTTTCACCAGCGTTTCTGGGTGAGCAAAAACAGGAAGGCAAAATGCCGCAAAAAAGGGAA
TAAGGGCGACACGGAAATGTTGAATACTCATACTCTTCCTTTTTCAATATTATTGAAGCATTTATCAGGG
TTATTGTCTCATGAGCGGATACATATTTGAATGTATTTAGAAAAATAAACAAATAGGGGTTCCGCGCACA
TTTCCCCGAAAAGTGCCACCTGACGTCGACGGATCGGGAGATCTCCCGATCCCCTATGGTGCACTCTCAG
TACAATCTGCTCTGATGCCGCATAGTTAAGCCAGTATCTGCTCCCTGCTTGTGTGTTGGAGGTCGCTGAG
TAGTGCGCGAGCAAAATTTAAGCTACAACAAGGCAAGGCTTGACCGACAATTGCATGAAGAATCTGCTTA
GGGTTAGGCGTTTTGCGCTGCTTCGCGATGTACGGGCCAGATATACGCGTT
Features (pLannotate 1.2.2; 21 found; start..end, strand, type, name):
      1..380     +  enhancer       CMV enhancer: human cytomegalovirus immediate early enhancer
    381..584     +  promoter       CMV promoter: human cytomegalovirus (CMV) immediate early promoter
    580..613     +  LTR            5' LTR (truncated) (fragment): truncated 5' long terminal repeat (LTR) from HIV-1
    629..647     +  promoter       T7 promoter: promoter for bacteriophage T7 RNA polymerase
    732..1958    +  CDS            LAMP2: LAMP2_HUMAN - Experimental evidence at protein level: Swiss-Prot protein existence level 1. [Isoform LAMP-2C]: Modulates chaperone-mediated autophagy. Decreases presentation of endogenous antigens by MHCII. Does not play a role in the presentation of exogenous and membrane-derived antigens by MHCII. From Homo sapiens (Human).
   2057..2281    +  polyA_signal   bGH poly(A) signal: bovine growth hormone polyadenylation signal
   2285..2306    +  promoter       SV40 promoter (fragment): SV40 enhancer and early promoter
   2327..2755    +  rep_origin     f1 ori (sequence partly withheld): f1 bacteriophage origin of replication; arrow indicates direction of (+) strand synthesis
   2769..3098    +  promoter       SV40 promoter: SV40 enhancer and early promoter
   3146..3193    +  promoter       EM7 promoter: synthetic bacterial promoter&nbsp
   3212..3586    +  CDS            BleoR: antibiotic-binding protein; Sh ble from Streptoalloteichus hindustanus; confers resistance to bleomycin, phleomycin, and Zeocin™
   3596..3721    +  CDS            ble (fragment): BLE_KLEPN - Experimental evidence at protein level: Swiss-Prot protein existence level 1. Binding protein with a strong affinity to the bleomycin family of antibiotics. Binds to CL990; an antimitotic-antibiotic compound. From Klebsiella pneumoniae.
   3716..3837    +  polyA_signal   SV40 poly(A) signal: SV40 polyadenylation signal
   3910..3926    -  protein_bind   lac operator: The lac repressor binds to the lac operator to inhibit transcription in E. coli. This inhibition can be relieved by adding lactose or isopropyl-β-D-thiogalactopyranoside (IPTG). lac repressor encoded by lacI
   3934..3964    -  promoter       lac promoter: promoter for the E. coli lac operon
   3979..4000    -  protein_bind   CAP binding site: CAP binding activates transcription in the presence of cAMP. E. coli catabolite activator protein
   4013..4105    -  CDS            lacI (fragment): lac repressor; lacI; The lac repressor binds to the lac operator to inhibit transcription in E. coli. This inhibition can be relieved by adding lactose or isopropyl-β-D-thiogalactopyranoside (IPTG).
   4288..4876    -  rep_origin     ori: high-copy-number ColE1/pMB1/pBR322/pUC origin of replication
   5047..5907    -  CDS            AmpR: β-lactamase; bla; confers resistance to ampicillin, carbenicillin, and related antibiotics
   5908..6012    -  promoter       AmpR promoter: bla
   6071..6123    -  misc_feature   bom (fragment): basis of mobility region from pBR322
