[The description below was written by a language model from this plasmid's Addgene catalogue record and pLannotate feature annotations shown in this document.]
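Description:
pcDNAZeo(-) LAMP2C is a mammalian expression plasmid built on the Invitrogen pcDNA3.1/Zeo(-) backbone and carrying the human LAMP-2C isoform of lysosome-associated membrane protein 2 (LAMP2). It is propagated in E. coli through a high-copy ColE1/pUC-type origin and selected with ampicillin via the β-lactamase gene. An f1 phage origin is also present, allowing single-stranded DNA production. The catalogue lists the total size as about 6.2 kb, and the full sequencing record is 6,277 nt, in close agreement.

The roughly 1.2 kb LAMP-2C coding sequence, cloned between EcoRV and BamHI sites, lies downstream of the human cytomegalovirus immediate-early enhancer and promoter and is followed by the bovine growth hormone polyadenylation signal, giving strong constitutive expression in transfected mammalian cells. A T7 promoter between the CMV promoter and the insert permits in vitro transcription. No epitope tag or reporter fusion is annotated, so the protein appears to be expressed untagged. A separate cassette places the Sh ble gene under tandem SV40 early and bacterial EM7 promoters, terminated by an SV40 poly(A) signal, which provides Zeocin resistance for selecting stable mammalian lines. The short annotated fragments (HIV-1 LTR, a second ble match, lacI, lac promoter/operator, bom) are small partial matches to backbone sequence rather than functional payload elements.

According to the annotation, LAMP-2C modulates chaperone-mediated autophagy and decreases MHC class II presentation of endogenous antigens. The associated publication title points to the same use: overexpressing this isoform to study how it affects presentation of cytoplasmic antigens.
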