Addgene plasmid #89342: pcDNAZeo(-) LAMP2C
Purpose: Expresses human LAMP-2C in mammalian cells
Depositing lab: Janice Blum. Depositing organization: Indiana University School of Medicine, Indianapolis. Publication: LAMP-2C Inhibits MHC Class II Presentation of Cytoplasmic Antigens by Disrupting Chaperone-Mediated Autophagy. Perez L, McLetchie S, Gardiner GJ, Deffit SN, Zhou D, Blum JS. J Immunol. 2016 Mar 15;196(6):2457-65. doi: 10.4049/jimmunol.1501476. Epub 2016 Feb 8. PubMed 26856698.
Backbone
  Vector backbone: pcDNA3.1/Zeo(-)
  Backbone manufacturer: Invitrogen
  Backbone size w/o insert (bp): 5000
  Total vector size (bp): 6236
  Vector type: Mammalian Expression
  Selectable markers: Zeocin
Growth in bacteria
  Bacterial resistance: Ampicillin, 100 μg/mL
  Growth temperature: 37°C
  Growth strain: DH5alpha
  Copy number: Unknown
Gene/Insert
  Gene/Insert name: Lysosomal-associated membrane protein 2C (alt names: LAMP-2C; LAMP2C)
  Species: H. sapiens (human)
  Insert size (bp): 1236
  GenBank ID: AY561849.1
  Entrez Gene: LAMP2 (a.k.a. CD107b, DND, LAMP-2, LAMPB, LGP-96, LGP110)
  Promoter: CMV
  Cloning method: Restriction Enzyme; 5′ cloning site EcoRV (unknown if destroyed); 3′ cloning site BamHI (unknown if destroyed)
  Sequencing primers: 5′ M13 Forward; 3′ M13 Reverse
Terms and licenses: Academic/Nonprofit Terms; Industry Terms: Not Available to Industry
How to cite: pcDNAZeo(-) LAMP2C was a gift from Janice Blum (Addgene plasmid # 89342 ; http://n2t.net/addgene:89342 ; RRID:Addgene_89342)
